>Addgene plasmid #135046 | CAG-eGFP-Z1 | depositor full sequence | sequence record 259505 | CAG-eGFP-Z1 sequence 4021 bps
CTGCAGAAGCTTTACTAACTAGTTATTAATAGTAATCAATTACGGGGTCATTAGTTCATAGCCCATATAT
GGAGTTCCGCGTTACATAACTTACGGTAAATGGCCCGCCTGGCTGACCGCCCAACGACCCCCGCCCATTG
ACGTCAATAATGACGTATGTTCCCATAGTAACGCCAATAGGGACTTTCCATTGACGTCAATGGGTGGACT
ATTTACGGTAAACTGCCCACTTGGCAGTACATCAAGTGTATCATATGCCAAGTACGCCCCCTATTGACGT
CAATGACGGTAAATGGCCCGCCTGGCATTATGCCCAGTACATGACCTTATGGGACTTTCCTACTTGGCAG
TACATCTACGTATTAGTCATCGCTATTACCATGGGTCGAGGTGAGCCCCACGTTCTGCTTCACTCTCCCC
ATCTCCCCCCCCTCCCCACCCCCAATTTTGTATTTATTTATTTTTTAATTATTTTGTGCAGCGATGGGGG
CGGGGGGGGGGGGGGCGCGCGCCAGGCGGGGCGGGGCGGGGCGAGGGGCGGGGCGGGGCGAGGCGGAGAG
GTGCGGCGGCAGCCAATCAGAGCGGCGCGCTCCGAAAGTTTCCTTTTATGGCGAGGCGGCGGCGGCGGCG
GCCCTATAAAAAGCGAAGCGCGCGGCGGGCGGGAGTCGCTGCGTTGCCTTCGCCCCGTGCCCCGCTCCGC
GCCGCCTCGCGCCGCCCGCCCCGGCTCTGACTGACCGCGTTACTCCCACAGGTGAGCGGGCGGGACGGCC
CTTCTCCTCCGGGCTGTAATTAGCGCTTGGTTTAATGACGGCTCGTTTCTTTTCTGTGGCTGCGTGAAAG
CCTTAAAGGGCTCCGGGAGGGCCCTTTGTGCGGGGGGGAGCGGCTCGGGGGGTGCGTGCGTGTGTGTGTG
CGTGGGGAGCGCCGCGTGCGGCCCGCGCTGCCCGGCGGCTGTGAGCGCTGCGGGCGCGGCGCGGGGCTTT
GTGCGCTCCGCGTGTGCGCGAGGGGAGCGCGGCCGGGGGCGGTGCCCCGCGGTGCGGGGGGGCTGCGAGG
GGAACAAAGGCTGCGTGCGGGGTGTGTGCGTGGGGGGGTGAGCAGGGGGTGTGGGCGCGGCGGTCGGGCT
GTAACCCCCCCCTGCACCCCCCTCCCCGAGTTGCTGAGCACGGCCCGGCTTCGGGTGCGGGGCTCCGTGC
GGGGCGTGGCGCGGGGCTCGCCGTGCCGGGCGGGGGGTGGCGGCAGGTGGGGGTGCCGGGCGGGGCGGGG
CCGCCTCGGGCCGGGGAGGGCTCGGGGGAGGGGCGCGGCGGCCCCGGAGCGCCGGCGGCTGTCGAGGCGC
GGCGAGCCGCAGCCATTGCCTTTTATGGTAATCGTGCGAGAGGGCGCAGGGACTTCCTTTGTCCCAAATC
TGGCGGAGCCGAAATCTGGGAGGCGCCGCCGCACCCCCTCTAGCGGGCGCGGGCGAAGCGGTGCGGCGCC
GGCAGGAAGGAAATGGGCGGGGAGGGCCTTCGTGCGTCGCCGCGCCGCCGTCCCCTTCTCCATCTCCAGC
CTCGGGGCTGCCGCAGGGGGACGGCTGCCTTCGGGGGGGACGGGGCAGGGCGGGGTTCGGCTTCTGGCGT
GTGACCGGCGGCTCTAGAGCCTCTGCTAACCATGTTCATGCCTTCTTCTTTTTCCTACAGCTCCTGGGCA
ACGTGCTGGTTATTGTGCTGTCTCATCATTTTGGCAAAGAATTCTGCAGTCGACGGTACCGCGGGCCCGG
GATCCACCGGTCGCCACCATGGTGAGCAAGGGCGAGGAGCTGTTCACCGGGGTGGTGCCCATCCTGGTCG
AGCTGGACGGCGACGTAAACGGCCACAAGTTCAGCGTGTCCGGCGAGGGCGAGGGCGATGCCACCTACGG
CAAGCTGACCCTGAAGTTCATCTGCACCACCGGCAAGCTGCCCGTGCCCTGGCCCACCCTCGTGACCACC
CTGACCTACGGCGTGCAGTGCTTCAGCCGCTACCCCGACCACATGAAGCAGCACGACTTCTTCAAGTCCG
CCATGCCCGAAGGCTACGTCCAGGAGCGCACCATCTTCTTCAAGGACGACGGCAACTACAAGACCCGCGC
CGAGGTGAAGTTCGAGGGCGACACCCTGGTGAACCGCATCGAGCTGAAGGGCATCGACTTCAAGGAGGAC
GGCAACATCCTGGGGCACAAGCTGGAGTACAACTACAACAGCCACAACGTCTATATCATGGCCGACAAGC
AGAAGAACGGCATCAAGGTGAACTTCAAGATCCGCCACAACATCGAGGACGGCAGCGTGCAGCTCGCCGA
CCACTACCAGCAGAACACCCCCATCGGCGACGGCCCCGTGCTGCTGCCCGACAACCACTACCTGAGCACC
CAGTCCGCCCTGAGCAAAGACCCCAACGAGAAGCGCGATCACATGGTCCTGCTGGAGTTCGTGACCGCCG
CCGGGATCACTCTCGGCATGGACGAGCTGTACAAGTAAAGCGGCCGCGACTCTAGATGTACACATATGGC
TAGCTGGCCAGACATGATAAGATACATTGATGAGTTTGGACAAACCACAACTAGAATGCAGTGAAAAAAA
TGCTTTATTTGTGAAATTTGTGATGCTATTGCTTTATTTGTAACCATTATAAGCTGCAATAAACAAGTTA
ACAACAACAATTGCATTCATTTTATGTTTCAGGTTCAGGGGGAGGTGTGGGAGGTTTTTTAAAGCAAGTA
AAACCTCTACAAATGTGGTATGGAATTCTGGACTCACAAAGAAAAAACGCCCGGTGTGCAAGACCGAGCG
TTCTGAACAATTTATCCTCAGTCCTGCTCCTCTGCCACAAAGTGCACGCAGTTGCCGGCCGGGTCGCGCA
GGGCGAACTCCCGCCCCCACGGCTGCTCGCCGATCTCGGTCATGGCCGGCCCGGAGGCGTCCCGGAAGTT
CGTGGACACGACCTCCGACCACTCGGCGTACAGCTCGTCCAGGCCGCGCACCCACACCCAGGCCAGGGTG
TTGTCCGGCACCACCTGGTCCTGGACCGCGCTGATGAACAGGGTCACGTCGTCCCGGACCACACCGGCGA
AGTCGTCCTCCACGAAGTCCCGGGAGAACCCGAGCCGGTCGGTCCAGAACTCGACCGCTCCGGCGACGTC
GCGCGCGGTGAGCACCGGAACGGCACTGGTCAACTTGGCCATGATGGCCCTCCTATAGTGAGTCGTATTA
TACTATGCCGATATACTATGCCGATGATTAATTGTCAAGGATCCTAAGAACATGTGAGCAAAAGGCCAGC
AAAAGGCCAGGAACCGTAAAAAGGCCGCGTTGCTGGCGTTTTTCCATAGGCTCCGCCCCCCTGACGAGCA
TCACAAAAATCGACGCTCAAGTCAGAGGTGGCGAAACCCGACAGGACTATAAAGATACCAGGCGTTTCCC
CCTGGAAGCTCCCTCGTGCGCTCTCCTGTTCCGACCCTGCCGCTTACCGGATACCTGTCCGCCTTTCTCC
CTTCGGGAAGCGTGGCGCTTTCTCATAGCTCACGCTGTAGGTATCTCAGTTCGGTGTAGGTCGTTCGCTC
CAAGCTGGGCTGTGTGCACGAACCCCCCGTTCAGCCCGACCGCTGCGCCTTATCCGGTAACTATCGTCTT
GAGTCCAACCCGGTAAGACACGACTTATCGCCACTGGCAGCAGCCACTGGTAACAGGATTAGCAGAGCGA
GGTATGTAGGCGGTGCTACAGAGTTCTTGAAGTGGTGGCCTAACTACGGCTACACTAGAAGAACAGTATT
TGGTATCTGCGCTCTGCTGAAGCCAGTTACCTTCGGAAAAAGAGTTGGTAGCTCTTGATCCGGCAAACAA
ACCACCGCTGGTAGCGGTGGTTTTTTTGTTTGCAAGCAGCAGATTACGCGCAGAAAAAAAGGATCTCAAG
AAGATCCTTTGATCTTTTCTACGGGGTCTGACGCTCAGTGAAAACTCACGTTAAGGGATTTTGGTCATGG
CTAGTTAATTAACATTTAAATCAGCGGCCGC
Features (pLannotate 1.2.2; 13 found; start..end, strand, type, name):
     18..383     +  enhancer       CMV enhancer: human cytomegalovirus immediate early enhancer
    386..661     +  promoter       chicken β-actin promoter: No description available
    662..1670    +  intron         chimeric intron: chimera between introns from chicken β-actin and rabbit β-globin
   1668..1724    +  CDS            HBB (fragment): HBB_LEPEU - Experimental evidence at protein level: Swiss-Prot protein existence level 1. Involved in oxygen transport from the lung to the various peripheral tissues. From Lepus europaeus (European hare).
   1719..1755    +  misc_feature   MCS (fragment): multiple cloning site
   1769..2488    +  CDS            EGFP: the original enhanced GFP (Yang et al., 1996) mammalian codon-optimized
   2538..2659    -  polyA_signal   SV40 poly(A) signal: SV40 polyadenylation signal
   2682..2753    -  CDS            large T antigen (fragment): large T antigen from SV40 (simian virus 40)
   2793..2810    -  terminator     lambda t0 terminator (fragment): transcription terminator from phage lambda
   2821..3192    -  CDS            ble: BLE_STRHI - Experimental evidence at protein level: Swiss-Prot protein existence level 1. Binding protein with a strong affinity to the bleomycin family of antibiotics. From Streptoalloteichus hindustanus.
   3202..3220    -  promoter       T7 promoter: promoter for bacteriophage T7 RNA polymerase
   3240..3258    -  promoter       tac promoter (fragment): strong E. coli promoter; hybrid between the trp and lac UV5 promoters
   3331..3919    -  rep_origin     ori: high-copy-number ColE1/pMB1/pBR322/pUC origin of replication
