>Addgene plasmid #135046 | CAG-eGFP-Z1 | addgene full sequence | sequence record 269409 | Addgene Partial NGS Result
GCGGCCGCCTGCAGAAGCTTTACTAACTAGTTATTAATAGTAATCAATTACGGGGTCATTAGTTCATAGC
CCATATATGGAGTTCCGCGTTACATAACTTACGGTAAATGGCCCGCCTGGCTGACCGCCCAACGACCCCC
GCCCATTGACGTCAATAATGACGTATGTTCCCATAGTAACGCCAATAGGGACTTTCCATTGACGTCAATG
GGTGGAGTATTTACGGTAAACTGCCCACTTGGCAGTACATCAAGTGTATCATATGCCAAGTACGCCCCCT
ATTGACGTCAATGACGGTAAATGGCCCGCCTGGCATTATGCCCAGTACATGACCTTATGGGACTTTCCTA
CTTGGCAGTACATCTACGTATTAGTCATCGCTATTACCATGGTCGAGGTGAGCCCCACGTTCTGCTTCAC
TCTCCCCATCTCCCCCCCCTCCCCACCCCCAATTTTGTATTTATTTATTTTTTAATTATTTTGTGCAGCG
ATGGGGGCGGGGGGGGGGGGGGCGCGCGCGGGCGAGGCGGAGAGGTGCGGCGGCAGCCAATCAGAGCGGC
GCGCTCCGAAAGTTTCCTTTTATGGCGAGGCGGCGGCGGCGGCGGCCCTATAAAAAGCGAAGCGCGCGGC
GGGCGGGAGTCGCTGCGCGCTGCCTTCGCCCCGTGCCCCGCTCCGCCGCCGCCTCGCGCCGCCCGCCCCG
GCTCTGACTGACCGCGTTACTCCCACAGGTGAGCGGGCGGGACGGCCCTTCTCCTCCGGGCTGTAATTAG
CGCTTGGTTTAATGACGGCTTGTTTCTTTTCTGTGGCTGCGTGAAAGCCTTGAGGGGCTCCGGGAGGGCC
CTTTGTGCGGGGGGAGCGGCTCGGGGGGTGCGTGCGTGTGTGTGTGCGTGGGGAGCGCCGCGTGCGGCTC
CGCGCTGCCCGGCGGCTGTGAGCGCTGCGGGCGCGGCGCGGGGCTTTGTGCGCTCCGCAGTGTGCGCGAG
GGGAGCGCGGCCGGGGGCGGTGCCCCGCGGTGCGGGGGGGGCTGCGAGGGGAACAAAGGCTGCGTGCGGG
GTGTGTGCGTGGGGGGGTGAGCAGGGGGTGTGGGCGCGTCGGTCGGGCTGCAACCCCCCCTGCACCCCCC
TCCCCGAGTTGCTGAGCACGGCCCGGCTTCGGGTGCGGGGCTCCGTACGGGGCGTGGCGCGGGGCTCGCC
GTGCCGGGCGGGGGGTGGCGGCAGGTGGGGGTGCCGGGCGGGGCGGGGCCGCCTCGGGCCGGGGAGGGCT
CGGGGGAGGGGCGCGGCGGCCCCCGGAGCGCCGGCGGCTGTCGAGGCGCGGCGAGCCGCAGCCATTGCCT
TTTATGGTAATCGTGCGAGAGGGCGCAGGGACTTCCTTTGTCCCAAATCTGTGCGGAGCCGAAATCTGGG
AGGCGCCGCCGCACCCCCTCTAGCGGGCGCGGGGCGAAGCGGTGCGGCGCCGGCAGGAAGGAAATGGGCG
GGGAGGGCCTTCGTGCGTCGCCGCGCCGCCGTCCCCTTCTCCCTCTCCAGCCTCGGGGCTGTCCGCGGGG
GGACGGCTGCCTTCGGGGGGGACGGGGCAGGGCGGGGTTCGGCTTCTGGCGTGTGACCGGCGGCTCTAGA
GCCTCTGCTAACCATGTTCATGCCTTCTTCTTTTTCCTACAGCTCCTGGGCAACGTGCTGGTTATTGTGC
TGTCTCATCATTTTGGCAAAGAATTCTGCAGTCGACGGTACCGCGGGCCCGGGATCCACCGGTCGCCACC
ATGGTGAGCAAGGGCGAGGAGCTGTTCACCGGGGTGGTGCCCATCCTGGTCGAGCTGGACGGCGACGTAA
ACGGCCACAAGTTCAGCGTGTCCGGCGAGGGCGAGGGCGATGCCACCTACGGCAAGCTGACCCTGAAGTT
CATCTGCACCACCGGCAAGCTGCCCGTGCCCTGGCCCACCCTCGTGACCACCCTGACCTACGGCGTGCAG
TGCTTCAGCCGCTACCCCGACCACATGAAGCAGCACGACTTCTTCAAGTCCGCCATGCCCGAAGGCTACG
TCCAGGAGCGCACCATCTTCTTCAAGGACGACGGCAACTACAAGACCCGCGCCGAGGTGAAGTTCGAGGG
CGACACCCTGGTGAACCGCATCGAGCTGAAGGGCATCGACTTCAAGGAGGACGGCAACATCCTGGGGCAC
AAGCTGGAGTACAACTACAACAGCCACAACGTCTATATCATGGCCGACAAGCAGAAGAACGGCATCAAGG
TGAACTTCAAGATCCGCCACAACATCGAGGACGGCAGCGTGCAGCTCGCCGACCACTACCAGCAGAACAC
CCCCATCGGCGACGGCCCCGTGCTGCTGCCCGACAACCACTACCTGAGCACCCAGTCCGCCCTGAGCAAA
GACCCCAACGAGAAGCGCGATCACATGGTCCTGCTGGAGTTCGTGACCGCCGCCGGGATCACTCTCGGCA
TGGACGAGCTGTACAAGTAAAGCGGCCGCGACTCTAGATGTACACATATGGCTAGCTGGCCAGACATGAT
AAGATACATTGATGAGTTTGGACAAACCACAACTAGAATGCAGTGAAAAAAATGCTTTATTTGTGAAATT
TGTGATGCTATTGCTTTATTTGTAACCATTATAAGCTGCAATAAACAAGTTAACAACAACAATTGCATTC
ATTTTATGTTTCAGGTTCAGGGGGAGGTGTGGGAGGTTTTTTAAAGCAAGTAAAACCTCTACAAATGTGG
TATGGAATTCTGGACTCACAAAGAAAAAACGCCCGGTGTGCAAGACCGAGCGTTCTGAACAATTTATCCT
CAGTCCTGCTCCTCTGCCACAAAGTGCACGCAGTTGCCGGCCGGGTCGCGCAGGGCGAACTCCCGCCCCC
ACGGCTGCTCGCCGATCTCGGTCATGGCCGGCCCGGAGGCGTCCCGGAAGTTCGTGGACACGACCTCCGA
CCACTCGGCGTACAGCTCGTCCAGGCCGCGCACCCACACCCAGGCCAGGGTGTTGTCCGGCACCACCTGG
TCCTGGACCGCGCTGATGAACAGGGTCACGTCGTCCCGGACCACACCGGCGAAGTCGTCCTCCACGAAGT
CCCGGGAGAACCCGAGCCGGTCGGTCCAGAACTCGACCGCTCCGGCGACGTCGCGCGCGGTGAGCACCGG
AACGGCACTGGTCAACTTGGCCATGATGGCCCTCCTATAGTGAGTCGTATTATACTATGCCGATATACTA
TGCCGATGATTAATTGTCAAGGATCCTAAGAACATGTGAGCAAAAGGCCAGCAAAAGGCCAGGAACCGTA
AAAAGGCCGCGTTGCTGGCGTTTTTCCATAGGCTCCGCCCCCCTGACGAGCATCACAAAAATCGACGCTC
AAGTCAGAGGTGGCGAAACCCGACAGGACTATAAAGATACCAGGCGTTTCCCCCTGGAAGCTCCCTCGTG
CGCTCTCCTGTTCCGACCCTGCCGCTTACCGGATACCTGTCCGCCTTTCTCCCTTCGGGAAGCGTGGCGC
TTTCTCATAGCTCACGCTGTAGGTATCTCAGTTCGGTGTAGGTCGTTCGCTCCAAGCTGGGCTGTGTGCA
CGAACCCCCCGTTCAGCCCGACCGCTGCGCCTTATCCGGTAACTATCGTCTTGAGTCCAACCCGGTAAGA
CACGACTTATCGCCACTGGCAGCAGCCACTGGTAACAGGATTAGCAGAGCGAGGTATGTAGGCGGTGCTA
CAGAGTTCTTGAAGTGGTGGCCTAACTACGGCTACACTAGAAGAACAGTATTTGGTATCTGCGCTCTGCT
GAAGCCAGTTACCTTCGGAAAAAGAGTTGGTAGCTCTTGATCCGGCAAACAAACCACCGCTGGTAGCGGT
GGTTTTTTTGTTTGCAAGCAGCAGATTACGCGCAGAAAAAAAGGATCTCAAGAAGATCCTTTGATCTTTT
CTACGGGGTCTGACGCTCAGTGAAAACTCACGTTAAGGGATTTTGGTCATGGCTAGTTAATTAACATTTA
AATCA
Features (pLannotate 1.2.2; 14 found; start..end, strand, type, name):
     88..391     +  enhancer       CMV enhancer: human cytomegalovirus immediate early enhancer
    393..520     +  promoter       chicken β-actin promoter (fragment): No description available
    520..635     +  promoter       chicken β-actin promoter (fragment): No description available
    636..1652    +  intron         chimeric intron: chimera between introns from chicken β-actin and rabbit β-globin
   1650..1706    +  CDS            HBB (fragment): HBB_LEPEU - Experimental evidence at protein level: Swiss-Prot protein existence level 1. Involved in oxygen transport from the lung to the various peripheral tissues. From Lepus europaeus (European hare).
   1701..1737    +  misc_feature   MCS (fragment): multiple cloning site
   1751..2470    +  CDS            EGFP: the original enhanced GFP (Yang et al., 1996) mammalian codon-optimized
   2520..2641    -  polyA_signal   SV40 poly(A) signal: SV40 polyadenylation signal
   2664..2735    -  CDS            large T antigen (fragment): large T antigen from SV40 (simian virus 40)
   2775..2792    -  terminator     lambda t0 terminator (fragment): transcription terminator from phage lambda
   2803..3174    -  CDS            ble: BLE_STRHI - Experimental evidence at protein level: Swiss-Prot protein existence level 1. Binding protein with a strong affinity to the bleomycin family of antibiotics. From Streptoalloteichus hindustanus.
   3184..3202    -  promoter       T7 promoter: promoter for bacteriophage T7 RNA polymerase
   3222..3240    -  promoter       tac promoter (fragment): strong E. coli promoter; hybrid between the trp and lac UV5 promoters
   3313..3901    -  rep_origin     ori: high-copy-number ColE1/pMB1/pBR322/pUC origin of replication
