[The description below was written by a language model from this plasmid's Addgene catalogue record and pLannotate feature annotations shown in this document.]
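Description:
CAG-eGFP-Z1 is a compact mammalian expression plasmid of about 4.0 kb, built on the depositing lab's own minimal "Z1" backbone and catalogued for mammalian expression and synthetic biology. The bacterial portion is reduced to two functional units: a high-copy ColE1/pUC-type origin of replication and the Streptoalloteichus hindustanus ble gene, which confers resistance to Zeocin/bleomycin-family antibiotics. The ble gene lies on the opposite strand to the reporter. It is preceded by short bacterial promoter elements (a T7 promoter and a fragment annotated as tac) and followed by a fragment of the lambda t0 terminator. No dedicated mammalian promoter for the marker, viral origin, or episomal maintenance element is annotated, so the plasmid appears suited to transient expression rather than to selection of stable lines.

The payload is a 720 bp EGFP coding sequence, the mammalian codon-optimised enhanced green fluorescent protein, cloned between retained KpnI and SpeI sites. It is driven by the constitutive CAG promoter, which combines the CMV immediate-early enhancer, the chicken β-actin promoter and a chimeric chicken β-actin/rabbit β-globin intron. The short HBB hit at the end of the intron most likely reflects the rabbit β-globin-derived sequence of this promoter rather than a separate gene. An SV40 polyadenylation signal lies downstream of EGFP, annotated on the reverse strand, and the adjacent large T antigen fragment is probably residual SV40 sequence from that region.

Two sequence records are available, the depositor's full 4,021 nt sequence and a slightly shorter partial NGS result, and they show the same feature order. The associated work concerns engineering plasmid structure to improve non-viral nanoparticle gene delivery to liver and brain cancer cells, where this construct serves as a small-backbone fluorescent reporter of transfection.
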