Addgene plasmid #135046: CAG-eGFP-Z1
Purpose: Enhanced Green fluorescent protein under constitutive CAG Promoter for mammalian expression in minimal backbone plasmid
Depositing lab: Jordan Green. Depositing organization: Johns Hopkins University and School of Medicine. Publication: Engineering of episomal plasmid structure to enhance non-viral Poly(beta-amino ester) nanoparticle gene delivery to liver and brain cancer cells. Yang J, Kollings J, Idnani E, Wilson DR, Cozzone IG, Mendes S, Varanasi M, Tzeng SY, Green JJ. PLoS One. 2026 Jul 23;21(7):e0352468. doi: 10.1371/journal.pone.0352468. eCollection 2026. PubMed 42490567.
Backbone
  Vector backbone: Z1
  Backbone manufacturer: Green lab
  Backbone size w/o insert (bp): 3301
  Total vector size (bp): 4021
  Vector type: Mammalian Expression, Synthetic Biology
Growth in bacteria
  Bacterial resistance: Bleocin (Zeocin), 50 μg/mL
  Growth temperature: 37°C
  Growth strain: DH5alpha
  Copy number: High Copy
Gene/Insert
  Gene/Insert name: eGFP (alt name: Enhanced green fluorescent protein)
  Species: Synthetic
  Insert size (bp): 720
  Promoter: CAG Promoter
  Cloning method: Restriction Enzyme; 5′ cloning site KpnI (not destroyed); 3′ cloning site SpeI (not destroyed)
  Sequencing primers: 5′ ggccatttaccgtaagttatgt; 3′ gcgatgactaatacgtagatgt
Terms and licenses: Academic/Nonprofit Terms; Industry Terms: Not Available to Industry
How to cite: CAG-eGFP-Z1 was a gift from Jordan Green (Addgene plasmid # 135046 ; http://n2t.net/addgene:135046 ; RRID:Addgene_135046)
